Addgene plasmid #136266: Tol2 8xSTAR-mScarletI. PGK-puro
Purpose: Fluorescent reporter for intestinal stem cells through ASCL2 transcriptional activity
Depositing lab: Hugo Snippert. Depositing organization: University Medical Centre Utrecht. Publication: Introducing the Stem Cell ASCL2 Reporter STAR into Intestinal Organoids. Heinz MC, Oost KC, Snippert HJG. STAR Protoc. 2020 Oct 8;1(3):100126. doi: 10.1016/j.xpro.2020.100126. eCollection 2020 Dec 18. PubMed 33377020.
Backbone
  Vector backbone: pminiTol2, Addgene #31829
  Backbone manufacturer: Stephen Ekker lab
  Backbone size w/o insert (bp): 3498
  Total vector size (bp): 6348
  Vector type: Mammalian Expression ; Tol2 transposase
  Selectable markers: Puromycin
Growth in bacteria
  Bacterial resistance: Ampicillin, 100 μg/mL
  Growth temperature: 37°C
  Growth strain: DH5alpha
  Copy number: Unknown
Gene/Insert
  Gene/Insert name: stem cell Ascl2 reporter, 8 repeats (alt name: 8x STAR)
  Species: H. sapiens (human), Synthetic
  Insert size (bp): 540
  Tag / fusion protein: mScarletI
Terms and licenses: Academic/Nonprofit Terms; Industry Terms: Not Available to Industry
How to cite: Tol2 8xSTAR-mScarletI. PGK-puro was a gift from Hugo Snippert (Addgene plasmid # 136266 ; http://n2t.net/addgene:136266 ; RRID:Addgene_136266)
