[The description below was written by a language model from this plasmid's Addgene catalogue record and pLannotate feature annotations shown in this document.]
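Description:
Tol2 8xSTAR-mScarletI. PGK-puro is a Tol2 transposon-based mammalian reporter plasmid of about 6.3 kb, built on the pminiTol2 backbone. It is propagated in E. coli using a high-copy ColE1/pUC-type origin and ampicillin resistance (AmpR with its own bla promoter). The backbone also carries an f1 origin and remnants of a cloning vector: lacZα and lacI fragments, lac promoter/operator, and T7 and SP6 promoters. The Tol2 transposon arms expected from the backbone are not annotated in the generated feature table. In this type of vector, the arms allow a co-supplied Tol2 transposase to integrate the intervening cargo stably into the host genome.

The payload is the stem cell ASCL2 reporter (STAR), a roughly 540 bp synthetic/human-derived element containing eight repeats of an ASCL2-responsive motif. It drives expression of mScarlet-I, a rapidly maturing monomeric red fluorescent protein. The STAR repeats themselves, and any minimal promoter paired with them, are not annotated in the feature table. They presumably lie in the unannotated region upstream of the reverse-strand mScarlet-I coding sequence. A second reverse-strand cassette places the puromycin N-acetyltransferase gene under the mouse PGK promoter, with an EM7 bacterial promoter between the two, allowing puromycin selection of stably integrated cells. An SV40 polyadenylation signal is annotated downstream of each coding sequence, although on the opposite strand.

Because ASCL2 is a transcription factor active in intestinal stem cells, red fluorescence reports ASCL2 transcriptional activity and so marks the stem cell state. The construct is intended for introduction into intestinal organoids to visualise and follow stem cells.
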