Features (pLannotate 1.2.2; 20 found; start..end, strand, type, name):
    609..627     -  promoter       T7 promoter: promoter for bacteriophage T7 RNA polymerase
    630..787     +  CDS            lacZα (fragment): LacZα fragment of β-galactosidase; lacZ fragment
    791..1219    +  rep_origin     f1 ori (sequence partly withheld): f1 bacteriophage origin of replication; arrow indicates direction of (+) strand synthesis
   1247..1297    -  misc_feature   bom (fragment): basis of mobility region from pBR322
   1324..1428    +  promoter       AmpR promoter: bla
   1429..2289    +  CDS            AmpR: β-lactamase; bla; confers resistance to ampicillin, carbenicillin, and related antibiotics
   2460..3048    +  rep_origin     ori: high-copy-number ColE1/pMB1/pBR322/pUC origin of replication
   3231..3323    +  CDS            lacI (fragment): lac repressor; lacI; The lac repressor binds to the lac operator to inhibit transcription in E. coli. This inhibition can be relieved by adding lactose or isopropyl-β-D-thiogalactopyranoside (IPTG).
   3336..3357    +  protein_bind   CAP binding site: CAP binding activates transcription in the presence of cAMP. E. coli catabolite activator protein
   3372..3402    +  promoter       lac promoter: promoter for the E. coli lac operon
   3410..3426    +  protein_bind   lac operator: The lac repressor binds to the lac operator to inhibit transcription in E. coli. This inhibition can be relieved by adding lactose or isopropyl-β-D-thiogalactopyranoside (IPTG). lac repressor encoded by lacI
   3468..3486    +  promoter       SP6 promoter: promoter for bacteriophage SP6 RNA polymerase
   3805..3939    +  polyA_signal   SV40 poly(A) signal: SV40 polyadenylation signal
   3944..3961    +  promoter       T7 promoter (fragment): promoter for bacteriophage T7 RNA polymerase
   3968..4567    -  CDS            PuroR: puromycin N-acetyltransferase; pac from Streptomyces alboniger; confers resistance to puromycin
   4616..4663    -  promoter       EM7 promoter: synthetic bacterial promoter&nbsp
   4675..5174    -  promoter       PGK promoter: mouse phosphoglycerate kinase 1 promoter
   5252..5386    +  polyA_signal   SV40 poly(A) signal: SV40 polyadenylation signal
   5391..5408    +  promoter       T7 promoter (fragment): promoter for bacteriophage T7 RNA polymerase
   5419..6114    -  CDS            mScarlet-I: mScarlet-I is a basic (constitutively fluorescent) red fluorescent protein published in 2016, derived from synthetic construct. It is reported to be a rapidly-maturing monomer with moderate acid sensitivity.
>Addgene plasmid #136266 | Tol2 8xSTAR-mScarletI. PGK-puro | addgene full sequence | sequence record 312929 | Addgene NGS Result
GGATTTGCTTTGCACCTGCCTTTTCACCCTAGCTAGAAGCTGGGATAGGATTTGCTTTGCACCTGCCTTT
TCACCTAGCTAGAAGCTGGGATAGGATTTGCTTTGCACCTGCCTTTTCACCCTAGCTAGAAGCTGGGATA
GGATTTGCTTTGCACCTGCCTTTTCACCTAGCTAGAAGCTGGGATAGGATTTGCTTTGCACCTGCCTTTT
CACCCTAGCTAGAAGCTGGGATAGGATTTGCTTTGCACCTGCCTTTTCACCTAGCTAGAAGCTGGGATAG
GATTTGCTTTGCACCTGCCTTTTCACCCTAGGGGTACCGATCGATAGATCTATTTAAATTAAACTGGGCA
TCAGCGCAATTCAATTGGTTTGGTAATAGCAAGGGAAAATAGAATGAAGTGATCTCCAAAAAATAAGTAC
TTTTTGACTGTAAATAAAATTGTAAGGAGTAAAAAGTACTTTTTTTTCTAAAAAAATGTAATTAAGTAAA
AGTAAAAGTATTGATTTTTAATTGTACTCAAGTAAAGTAAAAATCCCCAAAAATAATACTTAAGTACAGT
AATCAAGTAAAATTACTCAAGTACTTTACACCTCTGGGCCCAATTCGCCCTATAGTGAGTCGTATTACAA
TTCACTGGCCGTCGTTTTACAACGTCGTGACTGGGAAAACCCTGGCGTTACCCAACTTAATCGCCTTGCA
GCACATCCCCCTTTCGCCAGCTGGCGTAATAGCGAAGAGGCCCGCACCGATCGCCCTTCCCAACAGTTGC
GCAGCCTGAATGGCGAATGG
[124 nt withheld, positions 791-914]
C
[91 nt withheld, positions 916-1006]
A
[49 nt withheld, positions 1008-1056]
CCTTTGACGTTGGAGTCCACGTTCTTT
[37 nt withheld, positions 1084-1120]
ACCCTATCTCGGTCTATTCTTTTGATTTATAAGGGATTTTGCCGATTTCGGCCTATTGGTTAAAAAATGA
GCTGATTTAACAAAAATTTAACGCGAATTTTAACAAAATATTAACGCTTACAATTTCCTGATGCGGTATT
TTCTCCTTACGCATCTGTGCGGTATTTCACACCGCATCAGGTGGCACTTTTCGGGGAAATGTGCGCGGAA
CCCCTATTTGTTTATTTTTCTAAATACATTCAAATATGTATCCGCTCATGAGACAATAACCCTGATAAAT
GCTTCAATAATATTGAAAAAGGAAGAGTATGAGTATTCAACATTTCCGTGTCGCCCTTATTCCCTTTTTT
GCGGCATTTTGCCTTCCTGTTTTTGCTCACCCAGAAACGCTGGTGAAAGTAAAAGATGCTGAAGATCAGT
TGGGTGCACGAGTGGGTTACATCGAACTGGATCTCAACAGCGGTAAGATCCTTGAGAGTTTTCGCCCCGA
AGAACGTTTTCCAATGATGAGCACTTTTAAAGTTCTGCTATGTGGCGCGGTATTATCCCGTATTGACGCC
GGGCAAGAGCAACTCGGTCGCCGCATACACTATTCTCAGAATGACTTGGTTGAGTACTCACCAGTCACAG
AAAAGCATCTTACGGATGGCATGACAGTAAGAGAATTATGCAGTGCTGCCATAACCATGAGTGATAACAC
TGCGGCCAACTTACTTCTGACAACGATCGGAGGACCGAAGGAGCTAACCGCTTTTTTGCACAACATGGGG
GATCATGTAACTCGCCTTGATCGTTGGGAACCGGAGCTGAATGAAGCCATACCAAACGACGAGCGTGACA
CCACGATGCCTGTAGCAATGGCAACAACGTTGCGCAAACTATTAACTGGCGAACTACTTACTCTAGCTTC
CCGGCAACAATTAATAGACTGGATGGAGGCGGATAAAGTTGCAGGACCACTTCTGCGCTCGGCCCTTCCG
GCTGGCTGGTTTATTGCTGATAAATCTGGAGCCGGTGAGCGTGGGTCTCGCGGTATCATTGCAGCACTGG
GGCCAGATGGTAAGCCCTCCCGTATCGTAGTTATCTACACGACGGGGAGTCAGGCAACTATGGATGAACG
AAATAGACAGATCGCTGAGATAGGTGCCTCACTGATTAAGCATTGGTAACTGTCAGACCAAGTTTACTCA
TATATACTTTAGATTGATTTAAAACTTCATTTTTAATTTAAAAGGATCTAGGTGAAGATCCTTTTTGATA
ATCTCATGACCAAAATCCCTTAACGTGAGTTTTCGTTCCACTGAGCGTCAGACCCCGTAGAAAAGATCAA
AGGATCTTCTTGAGATCCTTTTTTTCTGCGCGTAATCTGCTGCTTGCAAACAAAAAAACCACCGCTACCA
GCGGTGGTTTGTTTGCCGGATCAAGAGCTACCAACTCTTTTTCCGAAGGTAACTGGCTTCAGCAGAGCGC
AGATACCAAATACTGTTCTTCTAGTGTAGCCGTAGTTAGGCCACCACTTCAAGAACTCTGTAGCACCGCC
TACATACCTCGCTCTGCTAATCCTGTTACCAGTGGCTGCTGCCAGTGGCGATAAGTCGTGTCTTACCGGG
TTGGACTCAAGACGATAGTTACCGGATAAGGCGCAGCGGTCGGGCTGAACGGGGGGTTCGTGCACACAGC
CCAGCTTGGAGCGAACGACCTACACCGAACTGAGATACCTACAGCGTGAGCTATGAGAAAGCGCCACGCT
TCCCGAAGGGAGAAAGGCGGACAGGTATCCGGTAAGCGGCAGGGTCGGAACAGGAGAGCGCACGAGGGAG
CTTCCAGGGGGAAACGCCTGGTATCTTTATAGTCCTGTCGGGTTTCGCCACCTCTGACTTGAGCGTCGAT
TTTTGTGATGCTCGTCAGGGGGGCGGAGCCTATGGAAAAACGCCAGCAACGCGGCCTTTTTACGGTTCCT
GGCCTTTTGCTGGCCTTTTGCTCACATGTTCTTTCCTGCGTTATCCCCTGATTCTGTGGATAACCGTATT
ACCGCCTTTGAGTGAGCTGATACCGCTCGCCGCAGCCGAACGACCGAGCGCAGCGAGTCAGTGAGCGAGG
AAGCGGAAGAGCGCCCAATACGCAAACCGCCTCTCCCCGCGCGTTGGCCGATTCATTAATGCAGCTGGCA
CGACAGGTTTCCCGACTGGAAAGCGGGCAGTGAGCGCAACGCAATTAATGTGAGTTAGCTCACTCATTAG
GCACCCCAGGCTTTACACTTTATGCTTCCGGCTCGTATGTTGTGTGGAATTGTGAGCGGATAACAATTTC
ACACAGGAAACAGCTATGACCATGATTACGCCAAGCTATTTAGGTGACACTATAGAATACTCAAGCTATG
CATCCAACGCGTTGGGAGCTCTCCCATATGGTCGAGCAGAGGTGTAAAAAGTACTCAAAAATTTTACTCA
AGTGAAAGTACAAGTACTTAGGGAAAATTTTACTCAATTAAAAGTAAAAGTATCTGGCTAGAATCTTACT
TGAGTAAAAGTAAAAAAGTACTCCATTAAAATTGTACTTGAGTATTAAGGAAGTAAAAGTAAAAGCAAGA
AAGAAAACTAGAGATTCTTGTTTAAGCTTAATTAAAAAACCTCCCACACCTCCCCCTGAACCTGAAACAT
AAAATGAATGCAATTGTTGTTGTTAACTTGTTTATTGCAGCTTATAATGGTTACAAATAAAGCAATAGCA
TCACAAATTTCACAAATAAAGCATTTTTTTCACTGCATTCTAGTTGTGGTTTGTCCAAACTCATCAATGT
ATCTTATCATGTCTGGATCTACGTAATACGACTCACTATAGTTCTAGTCAGGCACCGGGCTTGCGGGTCA
TGCACCAGGTGCGCGGTCCTTCGGGCACCTCGACGTCGGCGGTGACGGTGAAGCCGAGCCGCTCGTAGAA
GGGGAGGTTGCGGGGCGCGGAGGTCTCCAGGAAGGCGGGCACCCCGGCGCGCTCGGCCGCCTCCACTCCG
GGGAGCACGACGGCGCTGCCCAGACCCTTGCCCTGGTGGTCGGGCGAGACGCCGACGGTGGCCAGGAACC
ACGCGGGCTCCTTGGGCCGGTGCGGCGCCAGGAGGCCTTCCATCTGTTGCTGCGCGGCCAGCCGGGAACC
GCTCAACTCGGCCATGCGCGGGCCGATCTCGGCGAACACCGCCCCCGCTTCGACGCTCTCCGGCGTGGTC
CAGACCGCCACCGCGGCGCCGTCGTCCGCGACCCACACCTTGCCGATGTCGAGCCCGACGCGCGTGAGGA
AGAGTTCTTGCAGCTCGGTGACCCGCTCGATGTGGCGGTCCGGATCGACGGTGTGGCGCGTGGCGGGGTA
GTCGGCGAACGCGGCGGCGAGGGTGCGTACGGCCCTGGGGACGTCGTCGCGGGTGGCGAGGCGCACCGTG
GGCTTGTACTCGGTCATGGTGGCTTCGAGACTAGTGAAATCGTCGACGGTTTAGTTCCTCACCTTGTCGT
ATTATACTATGCCGATATACTATGCCGATGATTAATTGTCAACAGGCTGCAGGTCGAAAGGCCCGGAGAT
GAGGAAGAGGAGAACAGCGCGGCAGACGTGCGCTTTTGAAGCGTGCAGAATGCCGGGCCTCCGGAGGACC
TTCGGGCGCCCGCCCCGCCCCTGAGCCCGCCCCTGAGCCCGCCCCCGGACCCACCCCTTCCCAGCCTCTG
AGCCCAGAAAGCGAAGGAGCAAAGCTGCTATTGGCCGCTGCCCCAAAGGCCTACCCGCTTCCATTGCTCA
GCGGTGCTGTCCATCTGCACGAGACTAGTGAGACGTGCTACTTCCATTTGTCACGTCCTGCACGACGCGA
GCTGCGGGGCGGGGGGGAACTTCCTGACTAGGGGAGGAGTAGAAGGTGGCGCGAAGGGGCCACCAAAGAA
CGGAGCCGGTTGGCGCCTACCGGTGGATGTGGAATGTGTGCGAGGCCAGAGGCCACTTGTGTAGCGCCAA
GTGCCCAGCGGGGCTGCTAAAGCGCATGCTCCAGACTGCCTTGGGAAAAGCGCCTCCCCTACCCGGTGCG
GCCGCGAATTAAAAAACCTCCCACACCTCCCCCTGAACCTGAAACATAAAATGAATGCAATTGTTGTTGT
TAACTTGTTTATTGCAGCTTATAATGGTTACAAATAAAGCAATAGCATCACAAATTTCACAAATAAAGCA
TTTTTTTCACTGCATTCTAGTTGTGGTTTGTCCAAACTCATCAATGTATCTTATCATGTCTGGATCTACG
TAATACGACTCACTATAGTTCTAGATTACTTGTACAGCTCGTCCATGCCGCCGGTGGAGTGGCGGCCCTC
GGAGCGTTCGTACTGTTCCACCACGGTGTAGTCCTCGTTGTGGGAGGTGATGTCCAACTTGCGGTCCACG
TTGTAGGCGCCGGGCATCTGCACGGGCTTCTTGGCCTTGTAGGTGGTCTTGAAGTCCGCCAGGTAGCGTC
CGCCGTCCTTCAGGCGCAGGGCCATCTTAATGTCGCCCTTCAGCACGCCGTCCTCGGGGTACAACCGCTC
GGTGGACGCTTCCCAGCCCATTGTCTTCTTCTGCATTACGGGGCCGTCAGGAGGGAAGTTGGTGCCGCGG
AGCTTCACCTTGTAGATCAGGGTGCCGTCCTCCAGGGAGGTGTCCTGGGTCACGGTCACGGCGCCGCCGT
CCTCGAAGTTCATCACGCGCTCCCACTTGAAGCCCTCGGGGAAGGACTGCTTATAGTAGTCGGGGATGTC
GGCGGGGTGCTTGATGAAGGCCCTGGAGCCGTACATGAACTGAGGGGACAGGATGTCCCAGGAGAAGGGC
AGGGGGCCACCCTTGGTCACCTTCAGCTTGGCGGTCTGGGTGCCCTCGTAGGGGCGGCCCTCGCCCTCGC
CCTCGATCTCGAACTCGTGGCCGTTCATGGAGCCCTCCATGTGCACCTTGAACCGCATGAACTCCTTGAT
CACTGCCTCGCCCTTGCTCACCATGGTCGCGGCCTGAGCGGTGTGGAGCAGCCTCTCTGCTTGCACGCTC
GTTTTTTAAAGCGCTCCAGCCCGAATTGCGCGCCCAGTGACGTCAGCGCAGCCTGGCTTCCCAGGCACCC
CCCGCCCGGCCCCACTTTCCCTCCACTTGTCCCCTCCGGATCCGGCGCGCCGCTAGCTAGAAGCTGGGAT
AGGATTTGCTTTGCACCTGCCTTTTCACCTAGCTAGAAGCTGGGATA
