>Addgene plasmid #136266 | Tol2 8xSTAR-mScarletI. PGK-puro | depositor partial sequence | sequence record 307150 | entire insert between Tol2 sites
AGAGGTGTAAAGTACTTGAGTAATTTTACTTGATTACTGTACTTAAGTATTATTTTTGGGGATTTTTACT
TTACTTGAGTACAATTAAAAATCAATACTTTTACTTTTACTTAATTACATTTTTTTAGAAAAAAAAGTAC
TTTTTACTCCTTACAATTTTATTTACAGTCAAAAAGTACTTATTTTTTGGAGATCACTTCATTCTATTTT
CCCTTGCTATTACCAAACCAATTGAATTGCGCTGATGCCCAGTTTAATTTAAATAGATCTATCGATCGGT
ACCCCTAGGGTGAAAAGGCAGGTGCAAAGCAAATCCTATCCCAGCTTCTAGCTAGGTGAAAAGGCAGGTG
CAAAGCAAATCCTATCCCAGCTTCTAGCTAGGGTGAAAAGGCAGGTGCAAAGCAAATCCTATCCCAGCTT
CTAGCTAGGTGAAAAGGCAGGTGCAAAGCAAATCCTATCCCAGCTTCTAGCTAGGGTGAAAAGGCAGGTG
CAAAGCAAATCCTATCCCAGCTTCTAGCTAGGTGAAAAGGCAGGTGCAAAGCAAATCCTATCCCAGCTTC
TAGCTAGGGTGAAAAGGCAGGTGCAAAGCAAATCCTATCCCAGCTTCTAGCTAGGTGAAAAGGCAGGTGC
AAAGCAAATCCTATCCCAGCTTCTAGCTAGCGGCGCGCCGGATCCGGAGGGGACAAGTGGAGGGAAAGTG
GGGCCGGGCGGGGGGTGCCTGGGAAGCCAGGCTGCGCTGACGTCACTGGGCGCGCAATTCGGGCTGGAGC
GCTTTAAAAAACGAGCGTGCAAGCAGAGAGGCTGCTCCACACCGCTCAGGCCGCGACCATGGTGAGCAAG
GGCGAGGCAGTGATCAAGGAGTTCATGCGGTTCAAGGTGCACATGGAGGGCTCCATGAACGGCCACGAGT
TCGAGATCGAGGGCGAGGGCGAGGGCCGCCCCTACGAGGGCACCCAGACCGCCAAGCTGAAGGTGACCAA
GGGTGGCCCCCTGCCCTTCTCCTGGGACATCCTGTCCCCTCAGTTCATGTACGGCTCCAGGGCCTTCATC
AAGCACCCCGCCGACATCCCCGACTACTATAAGCAGTCCTTCCCCGAGGGCTTCAAGTGGGAGCGCGTGA
TGAACTTCGAGGACGGCGGCGCCGTGACCGTGACCCAGGACACCTCCCTGGAGGACGGCACCCTGATCTA
CAAGGTGAAGCTCCGCGGCACCAACTTCCCTCCTGACGGCCCCGTAATGCAGAAGAAGACAATGGGCTGG
GAAGCGTCCACCGAGCGGTTGTACCCCGAGGACGGCGTGCTGAAGGGCGACATTAAGATGGCCCTGCGCC
TGAAGGACGGCGGACGCTACCTGGCGGACTTCAAGACCACCTACAAGGCCAAGAAGCCCGTGCAGATGCC
CGGCGCCTACAACGTGGACCGCAAGTTGGACATCACCTCCCACAACGAGGACTACACCGTGGTGGAACAG
TACGAACGCTCCGAGGGCCGCCACTCCACCGGCGGCATGGACGAGCTGTACAAGTAATCTAGAACTATAG
TGAGTCGTATTACGTAGATCCAGACATGATAAGATACATTGATGAGTTTGGACAAACCACAACTAGAATG
CAGTGAAAAAAATGCTTTATTTGTGAAATTTGTGATGCTATTGCTTTATTTGTAACCATTATAAGCTGCA
ATAAACAAGTTAACAACAACAATTGCATTCATTTTATGTTTCAGGTTCAGGGGGAGGTGTGGGAGGTTTT
TTAATTCGCGGCCGCACCGGGTAGGGGAGGCGCTTTTCCCAAGGCAGTCTGGAGCATGCGCTTTAGCAGC
CCCGCTGGGCACTTGGCGCTACACAAGTGGCCTCTGGCCTCGCACACATTCCACATCCACCGGTAGGCGC
CAACCGGCTCCGTTCTTTGGTGGCCCCTTCGCGCCACCTTCTACTCCTCCCCTAGTCAGGAAGTTCCCCC
CCGCCCCGCAGCTCGCGTCGTGCAGGACGTGACAAATGGAAGTAGCACGTCTCACTAGTCTCGTGCAGAT
GGACAGCACCGCTGAGCAATGGAAGCGGGTAGGCCTTTGGGGCAGCGGCCAATAGCAGCTTTGCTCCTTC
GCTTTCTGGGCTCAGAGGCTGGGAAGGGGTGGGTCCGGGGGCGGGCTCAGGGGCGGGCTCAGGGGCGGGG
CGGGCGCCCGAAGGTCCTCCGGAGGCCCGGCATTCTGCACGCTTCAAAAGCGCACGTCTGCCGCGCTGTT
CTCCTCTTCCTCATCTCCGGGCCTTTCGACCTGCAGCCTGTTGACAATTAATCATCGGCATAGTATATCG
GCATAGTATAATACGACAAGGTGAGGAACTAAACCGTCGACGATTTCACTAGTCTCGAAGCCACCATGAC
CGAGTACAAGCCCACGGTGCGCCTCGCCACCCGCGACGACGTCCCCAGGGCCGTACGCACCCTCGCCGCC
GCGTTCGCCGACTACCCCGCCACGCGCCACACCGTCGATCCGGACCGCCACATCGAGCGGGTCACCGAGC
TGCAAGAACTCTTCCTCACGCGCGTCGGGCTCGACATCGGCAAGGTGTGGGTCGCGGACGACGGCGCCGC
GGTGGCGGTCTGGACCACGCCGGAGAGCGTCGAAGCGGGGGCGGTGTTCGCCGAGATCGGCCCGCGCATG
GCCGAGTTGAGCGGTTCCCGGCTGGCCGCGCAGCAACAGATGGAAGGCCTCCTGGCGCCGCACCGGCCCA
AGGAGCCCGCGTGGTTCCTGGCCACCGTCGGCGTCTCGCCCGACCACCAGGGCAAGGGTCTGGGCAGCGC
CGTCGTGCTCCCCGGAGTGGAGGCGGCCGAGCGCGCCGGGGTGCCCGCCTTCCTGGAGACCTCCGCGCCC
CGCAACCTCCCCTTCTACGAGCGGCTCGGCTTCACCGTCACCGCCGACGTCGAGGTGCCCGAAGGACCGC
GCACCTGGTGCATGACCCGCAAGCCCGGTGCCTGACTAGAACTATAGTGAGTCGTATTACGTAGATCCAG
ACATGATAAGATACATTGATGAGTTTGGACAAACCACAACTAGAATGCAGTGAAAAAAATGCTTTATTTG
TGAAATTTGTGATGCTATTGCTTTATTTGTAACCATTATAAGCTGCAATAAACAAGTTAACAACAACAAT
TGCATTCATTTTATGTTTCAGGTTCAGGGGGAGGTGTGGGAGGTTTTTTAATTAAGCTTAAACAAGAATC
TCTAGTTTTCTTTCTTGCTTTTACTTTTACTTCCTTAATACTCAAGTACAATTTTAATGGAGTACTTTTT
TACTTTTACTCAAGTAAGATTCTAGCCAGATACTTTTACTTTTAATTGAGTAAAATTTTCCCTAAGTACT
TGTACTTTCACTTGAGTAAAATTTTTGAGTACTTTTTACACCTCTGCTCGACCATATGGGA
